Addgene plasmid #45411: pBbA5k-EPL42
Depositing lab: Aindrila Mukhopadhyay. Depositing organization: Lawrence Berkeley National Laboratory. Publication: Engineering microbial biofuel tolerance and export using efflux pumps. Dunlop MJ, Dossani ZY, Szmidt HL, Chu HC, Lee TS, Keasling JD, Hadi MZ, Mukhopadhyay A. Mol Syst Biol. 2011 May 10;7:487. doi: 10.1038/msb.2011.21. PubMed 21556065.
Backbone
  Vector backbone: pBbA5k
  Vector type: Synthetic Biology
Growth in bacteria
  Bacterial resistance: Kanamycin, 50 μg/mL
  Growth temperature: 37°C
  Growth strain: DH1 with AcrAB knocked out
  Copy number: Low Copy
Gene/Insert
  Gene/Insert name: PFL_1331
  Species: Synthetic
  Insert size (bp): 5801
  Promoter: LacUV5
  Tag / fusion protein: His (C terminal on insert)
  Cloning method: Ligation Independent Cloning
  Sequencing primers: 5′ CAA AAG ATC TTT TAA GAA GGA GAT ATA CAT TTG TGC GCA TCT TGC GTG CCT GAC C; 3′ CAG TGG TGA TGG TGA TGA TGG AAC AGG TGC AGC GCC GGG GC
Resource information
  A portion of this plasmid was derived from a plasmid made by: ATCC BAA-477D
Terms and licenses: Academic/Nonprofit Terms; Industry Terms: Not Available to Industry
Depositor comments: Please note that this plasmid may require a unique bacterial strain, so make sure to confirm that you can also obtain the appropriate growth strain. Please contact us or contact our distributors if you have any questions.
How to cite: pBbA5k-EPL42 was a gift from Aindrila Mukhopadhyay (Addgene plasmid # 45411 ; http://n2t.net/addgene:45411 ; RRID:Addgene_45411)
