[The description below was written by a language model from this plasmid's Addgene catalogue record and pLannotate feature annotations shown in this document.]
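Description:
pBbA5k-EPL42 is a bacterial expression plasmid of about 9.5 kb built on the pBbA5k synthetic-biology backbone for use in E. coli. It replicates from the p15A origin, which the catalogue entry lists as low copy and which is compatible with ColE1-type plasmids. Selection is with kanamycin through the neo (nptII) aminoglycoside phosphotransferase gene, which is followed by a lambda t0 terminator. The short annotated fragments of an RSF origin, a Tn5 transposase and a tetracycline resistance gene appear to be non-functional remnants of the backbone's assembly.

The payload, catalogued as PFL_1331 and roughly 5.8 kb long, is a three-gene efflux pump operon. The annotation software matched its reading frames by homology to the Pseudomonas putida MepA, MepB and MepC proteins. These are the periplasmic linker, inner membrane transporter and outer membrane channel of a tripartite pump that exports organic solvents and antibiotics. The record lists the insert species as synthetic and notes that part of the plasmid was derived from an ATCC genomic DNA source, but it does not name the source organism. A C-terminal His tag is recorded on the insert, which would place it at the end of the outer membrane component. Transcription runs from the lacUV5 promoter with a downstream lac operator. A plasmid-borne lacI gene under its own promoter supplies the repressor, so expression is IPTG-inducible. Tandem rrnB T1 and T7Te terminators close the operon.

The plasmid belongs to a set of efflux pump constructs made to test whether heterologous pumps improve microbial tolerance to, and export of, biofuel compounds. It is maintained in a DH1 strain lacking the native AcrAB pump, which removes that background efflux activity.
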