Features (pLannotate 1.2.2; 16 found; start..end, strand, type, name):
     37..1191    +  CDS            mepA: MEPA_PSEPU - Experimental evidence at protein level: Swiss-Prot protein existence level 1. The periplasmic linker protein component of an organic solvent and antibiotic efflux pump; confers resistance to toluene, hexane, p-xylene, ampicillin, penicillin G, erythromycin, novobiocin and tetracycline. From Pseudomonas putida (Arthrobacter siderocapsulatus).
   1198..4341    +  CDS            mepB: MEPB_PSEPU - Experimental evidence at protein level: Swiss-Prot protein existence level 1. The inner membrane transporter component of an organic solvent and antibiotic efflux pump; confers resistance to toluene, hexane, p-xylene, ampicillin, penicillin G, erythromycin, novobiocin and tetracycline. From Pseudomonas putida (Arthrobacter siderocapsulatus).
   4341..5756    +  CDS            mepC: MEPC_PSEPU - Experimental evidence at protein level: Swiss-Prot protein existence level 1. The outer membrane component of an organic solvent and antibiotic efflux pump; confers resistance to toluene, hexane, p- xylene, ampicillin, penicillin G, erythromycin, novobiocin and tetracycline. From Pseudomonas putida (Arthrobacter siderocapsulatus).
   5852..5923    +  terminator     rrnB T1 terminator: transcription terminator T1 from the E. coli rrnB gene
   5939..5966    +  terminator     T7Te terminator: phage T7 early transcription terminator
   5985..6040    -  rep_origin     RSF ori (fragment): Plasmids containing the RSF 1030 origin of replication can be propagated in E. coli cells that contain additional plasmids with compatible origins.
   6128..6673    -  rep_origin     p15A ori: Plasmids containing the medium-copy-number p15A origin of replication can be propagated in E. coli cells that contain a second plasmid with the ColE1 origin.
   6787..6881    -  terminator     lambda t0 terminator: transcription terminator from phage lambda
   6915..7706    -  CDS            neo: KKA2_KLEPN - Also known as kan, nptII. Experimental evidence at protein level: Swiss-Prot protein existence level 1. Resistance to kanamycin, neomycin, paromomycin, ribostamycin, butirosin and gentamicin B. From Klebsiella pneumoniae.
   7738..7842    -  CDS            tnpA (fragment): TN5P_ECOLX - Also known as tnp. Experimental evidence at protein level: Swiss-Prot protein existence level 1. Mediates transposition of transposon Tn5 by a 'cut and paste' mechanism. First, the monomeric transposase binds the 19 bp inverted DNA repeats flanking the transposon. Then, dimerization of the DNA- bound transposase creates a synaptic DNA complex. After nicking of the first DNA strand, excision of the transposon proceeds through a series of intermediates. The transposase then mediates the insertion of the transposon at a new site by strand transfer. The activity of the wild- type tran
   7857..7878    -  protein_bind   CAP binding site: CAP binding activates transcription in the presence of cAMP. E. coli catabolite activator protein
   7891..8973    -  CDS            lacI: lac repressor; lacI; The lac repressor binds to the lac operator to inhibit transcription in E. coli. This inhibition can be relieved by adding lactose or isopropyl-β-D-thiogalactopyranoside (IPTG).
   8974..9051    -  promoter       lacI promoter: lacI
   9059..9338    -  CDS            TcR (fragment): tetracycline efflux protein; tet; confers resistance to tetracycline
   9362..9392    +  promoter       lac UV5 promoter: E. coli lac promoter with an "up" mutation
   9400..9416    +  protein_bind   lac operator: The lac repressor binds to the lac operator to inhibit transcription in E. coli. This inhibition can be relieved by adding lactose or isopropyl-β-D-thiogalactopyranoside (IPTG). lac repressor encoded by lacI
>Addgene plasmid #45411 | pBbA5k-EPL42 | depositor full sequence | sequence record 64010 | pBbA5k-EPL42 sequence 9456 bps
TTGTGCGCATCTTGCGTGCCTGACCCGAGGATTTTCATGCAACTCAAGCCAGCTGTTACCGCTCTGGTCA
CTGCCGTCGCCCTGGCATCGCTGCTCAGCGGATGTAAAAAGGAAGAGGCGGCACCTGCCCCTCAAGCCCC
TCAGGTCGGCGTCGTTACCCTGCAACCACAAGCCTTTACCTTGACTTCCGAACTCCCGGGCCGGACCACT
GCGTTCCGCATCGCCGAAGTTCGCCCACAGGTAAACGGGATCATTCTCAAGCGTCTGTTCAAAGAAGGTG
GAGACGTCAAGGAAGGTCAGCAGCTTTATCAGATCGATCCATCGGTCTATGAGGCAACGCTGAAGAGTGC
CGAGGCTAATCTGCAATCGACCAAGTCGATTTCTGATCGCTACAAGCAACTGGTCAACGAGCAGGCCGTA
AGCCGCCAGGAATACGACACTGCCGTGGCCAACCGCCTGCAGTCGGAAGCCTCGCTGCAAAGCGCCCAGA
TCAACCTGCGCTACACCAAAGTGCTGTCGCCACTGACCGGCCGAATCGGCCGTTCCTCGGTGACCGAAGG
CGCCCTGGTGAGCAATGGCCAGGCCGATGCCATGGCCGTGATCCAGCAGCTGGACCCAATCTACGTCGAC
GTTACCCAGTCCTCGGTGGAACTGCTGGAACTGCGTCGCGAACTGGAAAGCGGCCGCCTGCAGAAAGTCG
GCGACAATACCGCCAAGGTCAAACTGACCCTGGAAGACGGCAGCCAGTACAAGCTCGACGGCAAGCTGGA
ATTCTCCGAAGTCTCGGTGGACGAAACCACCGGCTCGGTGACCCTGCGCGCAGTGTTCCCGAACCCTGAG
CACACCCTGCTGCCTGGCATGTTCGTCCACGCCCAGCTGCAAGCCGGGGTGAACAGCGCGGCGATCCTGG
CTCCCCAGCAAGGCGTGACGCGCGACCTGAAAGGCACCCCGACCGCCCTGGTGGTTGGCCCGGATAACAA
GGTCGAGCTGCGTCAACTCAAGGCCAGCCGCACGGTCGGCAGCCAGTGGTTGGTGGAAGATGGGCTGAAA
GCCGGCGATCGCCTGATCACCGAAGGCCTGCAGTTCGTCAAGCCGGGCATTGAAGTCAAGGCCAGCGAAG
CAACCAACGTTCCAGCGAAGAACCCGGCCCCTGCACAGGCAACTGACAAAGCTGCAGGCGGCAAAGGGGA
GTAAACCATGTCGAAATTTTTTATCGACCGTCCGATCTTCGCCTGGGTAATCGCCCTGGTGATCATGTTG
GTCGGGGCTCTATCGATCCTCAAATTGCCGATCAACCAGTACCCGAGCATCGCGCCGCCAGCGATCGCCA
TCTCCGTGACCTACCCAGGCGCTTCCGCACAGACCGTGCAGGACACCGTGGTTCAGGTGATCGAGCAGCA
GCTCAACGGTATCGACAACCTGCGTTATGTGTCCTCGGAAAGTAACTCCGACGGCAGCATGACCATCACC
GCGACCTTCGAACAGGGCACCAACTCGGACACCGCGCAGGTTCAGGTACAGAACAAGCTCAACCTGGCCA
CTCCGCTGCTGCCTCAAGAAGTGCAGCAGCAGGGTATCCGCGTGACCAAGGCAGTGAAGAACTTCCTGCT
GGTGATCGGCGTGGTTTCCGAGGACGGCAGCATGTCCAAGGACGACCTGTCGAACTACATCGTGTCGAAC
ATGCAGGACCCGATCTCGCGGACCGCGGGCGTCGGTGACTTCCAGGTATTCGGTGCCCAGTACGCGATGC
GGATCTGGCTCGACCCGGCCAAGCTGAACAACTACAACCTGACCCCGGTGGACGTGAAGACCGCGGTTGC
CGCGCAGAACGTCCAGGTATCGTCCGGCCAGCTCGGCGGCCTGCCTGCCCTGCCCGGCCAGCAACTCAAC
GCCACCATCATCGGCAAGACCCGCCTGCAGACTGCCGAGCAGTTCAAGGCGATCCTGCTGAAGGTCAACA
AGGACGGCTCGCAAGTGCGTCTGGGCGATGTCGCGGACGTCGGCCTGGGTGGCGAGAACTACGCCATCAG
CGCCCAGTTCAACGGCAAGCCGGCGTCCGGCCTGGCAGTGAAACTGGCCAACGGCGCCAACGCCCTGGAC
ACCGCCAAGGCCCTGCGCAACACCATCAAGGACCTGGAACCCTTCTTCCCGCAAGGGATGAAGGTGGTGT
TCCCGTATGACACCACCCCGGTGGTGACCGAATCCATCAAGGGTGTGGTTGAAACCCTGGTGGAAGCGAT
CGTCCTGGTGTTCCTGGTGATGTTCCTGTTCCTGCAGAACTTCCGCGCCACGGTGATCACCACCATGACG
GTGCCGGTGGTACTGCTGGGTACCTTCGGCATCCTTGCGGCGGCCGGTTTCAGCATCAACACCCTGACCA
TGTTCGGCATGGTGCTGGCCATCGGCTTGCTGGTGGACGACGCCATCGTCGTGGTGGAGAACGTCGAGCG
GGTGATGCACGAGGAAGGGCTGTCGCCCAAGGAGGCGACGAAAAAGTCCATGGGCCAGATCCAGGGAGCC
CTGGTGGGTATCGCCCTGGTGCTGTCCGCGGTACTGCTGCCAATGGCCTTCTTCAGCGGCTCCACCGGGG
TGATCTACAAGCAGTTCTCGATCACCGTGGTCTCGGCCATGGCCCTGTCGGTGCTGGTTGCCCTGATCTT
CACTCCGGCCCTGTGCGCCACCATGCTCAAGGCCGTACCGCAAGGCGAACACGCCACCGAGAAGCGCGGC
TTCTTCGGCTGGTTCAACCGCACCTTCGATCGCAGCGTGAAGAGCTACGAACGCGGCGTGGGCAACATGC
TGCGCCACAAGGTTCCGTACCTGCTGGCCTACGTGCTGATCGTCCTGGGCATGATCTGGCTGTTCACTCG
CATCCCGACCGCGTTCCTGCCGGAAGAAGACCAGGGCGTTCTGTTCGCCCAGGTACAGACGCCGGCCGGC
TCCAGTGCCGAGCGGACCCAGGTGGTGGTGGACGAAATGCGCGCCTACCTGCTGGACAAGGAAAAGGACA
CCGTGGCTTCGGTGTTCACCGTGAACGGCTTCAACTTCGCCGGTCGCGGCCAGAGCTCGGGCATGGCCTT
CATCATGCTCAAGCCGTGGGGCGAGCGTTCCGCGGAAAACAACGTGTTCAACCTGGCAACCCGCGCCCAG
CAACACTTCTTCAGTTTCCGTGACGCGATGGTGTTCGCCTTCGCCCCTCCGGCGGTACTGGAGCTGGGTA
ACGCCACCGGTTTCGACGTGTTCCTCCAGGACCGCGCCGGTATCGGCCATGAGAAACTGATGGCTGCACG
CAACCAGTTCCTCGGCATGGCAGCCCAGAGCAAGGTGCTGTCCCAGGTACGTCCGAACGGCCTGAACGAT
GAACCGCAGTACCAGTTGACCATCGACGACGAGCGCGCCAGTGCCCTGGGCGTGACCCTCACCGACATCA
ACAACACCCTGTCGATTGCCCTGGGCAGTAGCTACGTCAACGACTTCATCGACCGTGGTCGGGTGAAGAA
GGTGTACATCCAGGGTCAGGCCGGTGCCCGCATGAGCCCCGAAGACCTGAAGAAGTGGTACGTACGCAAC
AGCGCCGGAACCATGGTGCCGTTCTCCTCCTTCGCCAAGGGCGAGTGGATCTACGGCTCGCCCAAGCTGG
CCCGTTACAACGGCGTGGAAGCCATGGAAGTGCTCGGTGCCCCGGCCCCTGGCTACAGTACCGGTGAAGC
CATGGCCGAAGTCGAGGCCATTGCCGCGAAGCTGCCGGCGGGTGTCGGTATCTCCTGGACTGGCCTGTCC
TACGAGGAACGTCTGTCGGGCTCCCAGGCACCTGCGCTGTACGCCTTGTCCCTGCTGATGGTGTTCCTGT
GTCTGGCAGCGCTGTATGAAAGCTGGTCGATTCCGATCGCAGTGATGCTGGTTGTGCCCCTGGGGATCAT
CGGTGCACTCATGGCAACCAGCATGCGCGGCCTGTCCAACGACGTGTACTTCCAGGTGGGTCTGTTGGTG
ACCATTGGTCTGGCGGCGAAAAACGCCATTCTGATCGTCGAGTTCGCCAAGGAACTGCACGAGCAGGGCC
GCAGCCTGGTAGACGCCGCGGTGGAAGCCTGCCGGATGCGTCTGCGGCCGATCATCATGACCTCCCTGGC
CTTCGTCCTCGGGGTCGTGCCACTGGCCATCTCCACGGGCGCCGGCTCGGGTAGCCAGCATGCGATCGGT
ACCGGGGTGATCGGCGGTATGCTCACCGCGACTATCCTGGCGATCTTCTGGGTGCCATTGTTCTTCGTCA
CCGTATCGTCCATGGGCCGCAGGAAAGCGGACCTGTCAGAAACTACTGCAACCCCTAATGAGGCTGGCCA
ATGAGCAAGTCGCTACTCTCCCTGGCAATCACCGCCATCGCGCTAAGTGGTTGCTCGCTGATCCCGGATT
ACCAGCGCCCGGAAGCGCCGGTGGCGGCGCAGTTCCCCCAAGGCCCAGCCTACTCGCCAAAGGAGGCCGC
CAACGTGGCGGCCGCCGAACAGGGCTGGCGGCAGTTCTTCCATGACCCGGCTCTGCAGCAACTGATCCAG
ACGTCCCTGGAAAACAACCGCGACCTCAGGGTCGCGGCGCTGAACATCGATGCCTACGCCGCGCAGTACC
AGATCCAGCGGGCTGACCTGTTCCCTGCGGTTTCGGCCAACGCCAGCGGCAGCCGCCAGCGCACTCCGGC
ACGCATGTCGCAGACCGGCGAAGCCGGGATCACCAGCCAGTACTCGGCCACCGTGGGCGTCAGTGCCTAT
GAACTGGACCTGTTCGGCCGCGTTCGCAGCCTGAGCGAGCAGGCCCTGCAGACCTACTTCTCCAGCGAAG
AAGCCCGGCGCAGCACCCAGATCAGCCTGGTGGCCAGCGTGGCCAACGCCTACATGACCTGGCAGGCCGA
CAAGGAACTGCTGAAGCTGACCCAGGACACCCTCGCCGCCTACGAGGAAAGCTACCGGCTGACCTCGCGC
AGCAACGAAGTGGGTGTGGCGTCGGCCCTGGACCTGAGCCAGTCGCGGACCTCGGTGGAAAACGCCCGGG
TGCAACTGGCCCGTTACACCCGCCAGGTGGCCCAGGACGAAAACAGCCTGACCCTGCTGCTGGGTGCGGC
GATTCCGGCCAATCTGCCGAAGGCCCAGCCGCTGTCGGCTGACCTGCTGAGCGACCTGCCGGCAGGCTTG
CCGTCGGAGCTGCTGCAACGGCGTCCGGACATCCTCGAAGCCGAGTACAAGCTGAAAGCGGCCAACGCCA
ATATCGGCGCGGCGCGAGCAGCGTTCTTCCCGAGCATCAGCCTGACCGCCAATGCCGGTACCTTGAGCCC
GGATCTCTCGGGCCTGTTCAAGGGGGGCTCGGGCACCTGGCTGTTCCAGCCGCAGATCAACCTGCCGATC
TTCAACGCCGGCAGCCTGCGCGCCAGCCTGGACTACTCGAAAATCCAGAAAGACATCACCGTCGCGCAGT
ACGAGAAATCCATCCAGACCGCCTTCCAGGAAGTCTCCGATGGCCTGGCGGCACGCCAGACCTACAACCA
GCAGTTGCAGGCCCAGCGTGATTTCGTCAACGCCAACCAGGACTACTATCGTCTGGCCGAGCGCCGCTAC
CGTATCGGGGTCGACAGCAACCTGACCTTCCTCGATGCCCAGCGGTCGCTGTTCAGCGCCCAGCAGGCAC
TGATCACCGATCGCCTGTCGCAGCTCACCAGCGAGGTCAACCTGTACAAGGCCCTCGGCGGTGGCTGGAG
CGAACAGACAGCGAAGAACGAGCCACTGGCGGAAAAAGCCCCGGCGCTGCACCTGTTCCATCATCACCAT
CACCACTGAGGATCCAAACTCGAGTAAGGATCTCCAGGCATCAAATAAAACGAAAGGCTCAGTCGAAAGA
CTGGGCCTTTCGTTTTATCTGTTGTTTGTCGGTGAACGCTCTCTACTAGAGTCACACTGGCTCACCTTCG
GGTGGGCCTTTCTGCGTTTATACCTAGGGATATATTCCGCTTCCTCGCTCACTGACTCGCTACGCTCGGT
CGTTCGACTGCGGCGAGCGGAAATGGCTTACGAACGGGGCGGAGATTTCCTGGAAGATGCCAGGAAGATA
CTTAACAGGGAAGTGAGAGGGCCGCGGCAAAGCCGTTTTTCCATAGGCTCCGCCCCCCTGACAAGCATCA
CGAAATCTGACGCTCAAATCAGTGGTGGCGAAACCCGACAGGACTATAAAGATACCAGGCGTTTCCCCCT
GGCGGCTCCCTCGTGCGCTCTCCTGTTCCTGCCTTTCGGTTTACCGGTGTCATTCCGCTGTTATGGCCGC
GTTTGTCTCATTCCACGCCTGACACTCAGTTCCGGGTAGGCAGTTCGCTCCAAGCTGGACTGTATGCACG
AACCCCCCGTTCAGTCCGACCGCTGCGCCTTATCCGGTAACTATCGTCTTGAGTCCAACCCGGAAAGACA
TGCAAAAGCACCACTGGCAGCAGCCACTGGTAATTGATTTAGAGGAGTTAGTCTTGAAGTCATGCGCCGG
TTAAGGCTAAACTGAAAGGACAAGTTTTGGTGACTGCGCTCCTCCAAGCCAGTTACCTCGGTTCAAAGAG
TTGGTAGCTCAGAGAACCTTCGAAAAACCGCCCTGCAAGGCGGTTTTTTCGTTTTCAGAGCAAGAGATTA
CGCGCAGACCAAAACGATCTCAAGAAGATCATCTTATTAATCAGATAAAATATTTCTAGATTTCAGTGCA
ATTTATCTCTTCAAATGTAGCACCTGAAGTCAGCCCCATACGATATAAGTTGTTACTAGTGCTTGGATTC
TCACCAATAAAAAACGCCCGGCGGCAACCGAGCGTTCTGAACAAATCCAGATGGAGTTCTGAGGTCATTA
CTGGATCTATCAACAGGAGTCCAAGCGAGCTCTCGAACCCCAGAGTCCCGCTCAGAAGAACTCGTCAAGA
AGGCGATAGAAGGCGATGCGCTGCGAATCGGGAGCGGCGATACCGTAAAGCACGAGGAAGCGGTCAGCCC
ATTCGCCGCCAAGCTCTTCAGCAATATCACGGGTAGCCAACGCTATGTCCTGATAGCGGTCCGCCACACC
CAGCCGGCCACAGTCGATGAATCCAGAAAAGCGGCCATTTTCCACCATGATATTCGGCAAGCAGGCATCG
CCATGGGTCACGACGAGATCCTCGCCGTCGGGCATGCGCGCCTTGAGCCTGGCGAACAGTTCGGCTGGCG
CGAGCCCCTGATGCTCTTCGTCCAGATCATCCTGATCGACAAGACCGGCTTCCATCCGAGTACGTGCTCG
CTCGATGCGATGTTTCGCTTGGTGGTCGAATGGGCAGGTAGCCGGATCAAGCGTATGCAGCCGCCGCATT
GCATCAGCCATGATGGATACTTTCTCGGCAGGAGCAAGGTGAGATGACAGGAGATCCTGCCCCGGCACTT
CGCCCAATAGCAGCCAGTCCCTTCCCGCTTCAGTGACAACGTCGAGCACAGCTGCGCAAGGAACGCCCGT
CGTGGCCAGCCACGATAGCCGCGCTGCCTCGTCCTGCAGTTCATTCAGGGCACCGGACAGGTCGGTCTTG
ACAAAAAGAACCGGGCGCCCCTGCGCTGACAGCCGGAACACGGCGGCATCAGAGCAGCCGATTGTCTGTT
GTGCCCAGTCATAGCCGAATAGCCTCTCCACCCAAGCGGCCGGAGAACCTGCGTGCAATCCATCTTGTTC
AATCATGCGAAACGATCCTCATCCTGTCTCTTGATCAGATCATGATCCCCTGCGCCATCAGATCCTTGGC
GGCAAGAAAGCCATCCAGTTTACTTTGCAGGGCTTCCCAACCTTACCAGAGGGCGCCCCAGCTGGCAATT
CCGACGTCGGTGCCTAATGAGTGAGCTAACTTACATTAATTGCGTTGCGCTCACTGCCCGCTTTCCAGTC
GGGAAACCTGTCGTGCCAGCTGCATTAATGAATCGGCCAACGCGCGGGGAGAGGCGGTTTGCGTATTGGG
CGCCAGGGTGGTTTTTCTTTTCACCAGTGAGACGGGCAACAGCTGATTGCCCTTCACCGCCTGGCCCTGA
GAGAGTTGCAGCAAGCGGTCCACGCTGGTTTGCCCCAGCAGGCGAAAATCCTGTTTGATGGTGGTTAACG
GCGGGATATAACATGAGCTGTCTTCGGTATCGTCGTATCCCACTACCGAGATGTCCGCACCAACGCGCAG
CCCGGACTCGGTAATGGCGCGCATTGCGCCCAGCGCCATCTGATCGTTGGCAACCAGCATCGCAGTGGGA
ACGATGCCCTCATTCAGCATTTGCATGGTTTGTTGAAAACCGGACATGGCACTCCAGTCGCCTTCCCGTT
CCGCTATCGGCTGAATTTGATTGCGAGTGAGATATTTATGCCAGCCAGCCAGACGCAGACGCGCCGAGAC
AGAACTTAATGGGCCCGCTAACAGCGCGATTTGCTGGTGACCCAATGCGACCAGATGCTCCACGCCCAGT
CGCGTACCGTCTTCATGGGAGAAAATAATACTGTTGATGGGTGTCTGGTCAGAGACATCAAGAAATAACG
CCGGAACATTAGTGCAGGCAGCTTCCACAGCAATGGCATCCTGGTCATCCAGCGGATAGTTAATGATCAG
CCCACTGACGCGTTGCGCGAGAAGATTGTGCACCGCCGCTTTACAGGCTTCGACGCCGCTTCGTTCTACC
ATCGACACCACCACGCTGGCACCCAGTTGATCGGCGCGAGATTTAATCGCCGCGACAATTTGCGACGGCG
CGTGCAGGGCCAGACTGGAGGTGGCAACGCCAATCAGCAACGACTGTTTGCCCGCCAGTTGTTGTGCCAC
GCGGTTGGGAATGTAATTCAGCTCCGCCATCGCCGCTTCCACTTTTTCCCGCGTTTTCGCAGAAACGTGG
CTGGCCTGGTTCACCACGCGGGAAACGGTCTGATAAGAGACACCGGCATACTCTGCGACATCGTATAACG
TTACTGGTTTCACATTCACCACCCTGAATTGACTCTCTTCCGGGCGCTATCATGCCATACCGCGAAAGGT
TTTGCGCCATTCGATGGTGTCCGGGATCTCGACGCTCTCCCTTATGCGACTCCTGCATTAGGAAGCAGCC
CAGTAGTAGGTTGAGGCCGTTGAGCACCGCCGCCGCAAGGAATGGTGCATGCAAGGAGATGGCGCCCAAC
AGTCCCCCGGCCACGGGGCCTGCCACCATACCCACGCCGAAACAAGCGCTCATGAGCCCGAAGTGGCGAG
CCCGATCTTCCCCATCGGTGATGTCGGCGATATAGGCGCCAGCAACCGCACCTGTGGCGCCGGTGATGCC
GGCCACGATGCGTCCGGCGTAGAGGATCGAGATCGTTTAGGCACCCCAGGCTTTACACTTTATGCTTCCG
GCTCGTATAATGTGTGGAATTGTGAGCGGATAACAATTTCAGAATTCAAAAGATCTTTTAAGAAGGAGAT
ATACAT
