>Addgene plasmid #45411 | pBbA5k-EPL42 | addgene partial sequence | sequence record 78335 | pBbA5c-3  5'-CGTTTTATTTGATGCCTGG-3'
GTGGTGATGGTGATGATGGAACAGGTGCAGCGCCGGGGCTTTTTCCGCCAGTGGCTCGTTCTTCGCTGTC
TGTTCGCTCCAGCCACCGCCGAGGGCCTTGTACAGGTTGACCTCGCTGGTGAGCTGCGACAGGCGATCGG
TGATCAGTGCCTGCTGGGCGCTGAACAGCGACCGCTGGGCATCGAGGAAGGTCAGGTTGCTGTCGACCCC
GATACGGTAGCGGCGCTCGGCCAGACGATAGTAGTCCTGGTTGGNGTTGACGAAATCACGCTGGGCCTGC
AACTGCTGGTTGTAGGTCTGGCGTGCCGCCAGGCCATCGGAGACTTCCTGGAAGGCGGTCTGGATGGATT
TCTCGTACTGCGCGACGGTGATGTCTTTCTGGATTTTCGAGTAGTCCAGGCTGGCGCGCAGGCTGCCGGC
GTTGAAGATCGGCAGGTTGATCTGCGGCTGGAACAGCCAGGTGCCCGAGCCCCCCTTGAACAGGCCCGAG
AGATCCGGGCTCAAGGTACCGGCATTGGCGGTCAGGCTGATGCTCGGGAAGAACGCTGCTCGCGCCGCGC
CGATATTGGCGTTGGCCGCTTTCAGCTTGTACTCGGCTTCGAGGATGTCCGGACGCCGTTGCAGCAGCTC
CGACGGCAAGCCTGCCGGCAGGTCGCTCAGCAGGTCAGCCGACAGCGGCTGGGCCTTCGGCAGATTGGCC
GGAATCGCCGCACCCAGCAGCAGGGTCAGGCTGTTTTCGTCCTGGGCCACCTGGCGGGTGTAACGGGCCA
GTTGCACCCGGGCGTTTTCCACCGAGGTCCGCG
